Addgene plasmid #205720: pCMV-DNAJC5-ΔC10 (Δ189-198)
Purpose: Mammalian expression of DNAJC5-ΔC10 (Δ189-198)
Depositing lab: Randy Schekman. Depositing organization: University of California, Berkeley. Publication: Unconventional secretion of alpha-synuclein mediated by palmitoylated DNAJC5 oligomers. Wu S, Hernandez Villegas NC, Sirkis DW, Thomas-Wright I, Wade-Martins R, Schekman R. Elife. 2023 Jan 10;12:e85837. doi: 10.7554/eLife.85837. PubMed 36626307.
Backbone
  Vector backbone: pCMV
  Vector type: Mammalian Expression
Growth in bacteria
  Bacterial resistance: Kanamycin, 50 μg/mL
  Growth temperature: 37°C
  Growth strain: DH5alpha
  Copy number: Unknown
Gene/Insert
  Gene/Insert name: DNAJC5
  Species: H. sapiens (human)
  Mutation: Δ189-198
  Entrez Gene: DNAJC5 (a.k.a. CLN4, CLN4B, CSP, DNAJC5A, NCL, mir-941-2, mir-941-3, mir-941-4, mir-941-5)
  Cloning method: Gibson Cloning
Terms and licenses: Academic/Nonprofit Terms; Industry Terms: Not Available to Industry
How to cite: pCMV-DNAJC5-ΔC10 (Δ189-198) was a gift from Randy Schekman (Addgene plasmid # 205720 ; http://n2t.net/addgene:205720 ; RRID:Addgene_205720)
