[The description below was written by a language model from this plasmid's Addgene catalogue record and pLannotate feature annotations shown in this document.]
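Description:
pCMV-DNAJC5-ΔC10 (Δ189-198) is a mammalian expression plasmid built on a pCMV backbone that drives a C-terminally truncated form of human DNAJC5 (also known as cysteine string protein, CSP, or CLN4). The insert, assembled by Gibson cloning, lacks residues 189-198, the last ten amino acids of the protein. In the annotated 5,420-nt sequence, the human cytomegalovirus immediate early enhancer and promoter sit upstream of the DNAJC5 coding region, with a T7 promoter between them that could support in vitro transcription. A human growth hormone polyadenylation signal terminates the transcript. A short fragment matching part of a 3xFLAG epitope is annotated just downstream of the DNAJC5 sequence. The catalogue fields do not list a tag, so it is not clear from the record whether a FLAG epitope is fused in frame to the protein.

The plasmid replicates in E. coli from a high-copy ColE1/pUC-type origin and also carries an f1 origin for single-stranded DNA production. Selection relies on the Tn5 NeoR/KanR aminoglycoside phosphotransferase gene, which is placed behind both a bacterial AmpR (bla) promoter and the SV40 enhancer/early promoter and is followed by an HSV TK polyadenylation signal. This arrangement gives kanamycin resistance in bacteria and would allow G418 selection in mammalian cells. Small fragments of ble, lacZα and a bGH poly(A) signal are also annotated and appear to be backbone remnants. The construct was deposited with a study of unconventional α-synuclein secretion mediated by palmitoylated DNAJC5 oligomers, which suggests it serves as a deletion mutant for testing the role of the DNAJC5 C-terminus in that process.
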