Features (pLannotate 1.2.2; 15 found; start..end, strand, type, name):
      1..380     +  enhancer       CMV enhancer: human cytomegalovirus immediate early enhancer
    382..581     +  promoter       CMV promoter: human cytomegalovirus (CMV) immediate early promoter
    610..628     +  promoter       T7 promoter: promoter for bacteriophage T7 RNA polymerase
    662..1225    +  CDS            DNAJC5 (fragment): DNJC5_HUMAN - Also known as CLN4 From Homo sapiens (Human).
   1292..1316    +  CDS            3xFLAG (fragment): three tandem FLAG® epitope tags
   1362..1984    +  polyA_signal   hGH poly(A) signal: human growth hormone polyadenylation signal
   2133..2721    -  rep_origin     ori: high-copy-number ColE1/pMB1/pBR322/pUC origin of replication
   2943..2959    +  polyA_signal   bGH poly(A) signal (fragment): bovine growth hormone polyadenylation signal
   3050..3097    -  polyA_signal   HSV TK poly(A) signal: herpes simplex virus thymidine kinase polyadenylation signal (Cole and Stacy, 1985)
   3156..3308    -  CDS            ble (fragment): BLE_KLEPN - Experimental evidence at protein level: Swiss-Prot protein existence level 1. Binding protein with a strong affinity to the bleomycin family of antibiotics. Binds to CL990; an antimitotic-antibiotic compound. From Klebsiella pneumoniae.
   3329..4123    -  CDS            NeoR/KanR: aminoglycoside phosphotransferase from Tn5; aph(3')-II (or nptII); confers resistance to neomycin, kanamycin, and G418 (Geneticin®)
   4158..4515    -  promoter       SV40 promoter: SV40 enhancer and early promoter
   4517..4621    -  promoter       AmpR promoter: bla
   4648..5076    +  rep_origin     f1 ori (sequence partly withheld): f1 bacteriophage origin of replication; arrow indicates direction of (+) strand synthesis
   5107..5261    -  CDS            lacZα (fragment): LacZα fragment of β-galactosidase; lacZ fragment
>Addgene plasmid #205720 | pCMV-DNAJC5-ΔC10 (Δ189-198) | addgene full sequence | sequence record 420272 | Addgene NGS Result
GACATTGATTATTGACTAGTTATTAATAGTAATCAATTACGGGGTCATTAGTTCATAGCCCATATATGGA
GTTCCGCGTTACATAACTTACGGTAAATGGCCCGCCTGGCTGACCGCCCAACGACCCCCGCCCATTGACG
TCAATAATGACGTATGTTCCCATAGTAACGCCAATAGGGACTTTCCATTGACGTCAATGGGTGGAGTATT
TACGGTAAACTGCCCACTTGGCAGTACATCAAGTGTATCATATGCCAAGTCCGCCCCCTATTGACGTCAA
TGACGGTAAATGGCCCGCCTGGCATTATGCCCAGTACATGACCTTACGGGACTTTCCTACTTGGCAGTAC
ATCTACGTATTAGTCATCGCTATTACCATGGTGATGCGGTTTTGGCAGTACACCAATGGGCGTGGATAGC
GGTTTGACTCACGGGGATTTCCAAGTCTCCACCCCATTGACGTCAATGGGAGTTTGTTTTGGCACCAAAA
TCAACGGGACTTTCCAAAATGTCGTAATAACCCCGCCCCGTTGACGCAAATGGGCGGTAGGCGTGTACGG
TGGGAGGTCTATATAAGCAGAGCTCGTTTAGTGAACCGTCAGAATTTTGTAATACGACTCACTATAGGGC
GGCCGGGAATTCGTCGACTGGATCCGCCACCATGGCAGACCAGAGACAGCGCTCACTGTCTACCTCTGGG
GAGTCATTGTACCACGTCCTTGGGTTGGACAAGAACGCAACCTCAGATGACATTAAAAAGTCCTATCGGA
AGCTTGCCTTGAAATATCACCCCGACAAGAACCCCGACAACCCGGAGGCCGCGGACAAGTTTAAGGAGAT
CAACAACGCGCACGCCATCCTCACGGACGCCACAAAAAGGAACATCTACGACAAGTACGGCTCGCTGGGT
CTCTACGTGGCCGAGCAGTTTGGGGAAGAGAACGTGAACACCTACTTCGTGCTGTCCAGCTGGTGGGCCA
AGGCCCTGTTTGTCTTCTGCGGCCTCCTCACGTGCTGCTACTGCTGCTGCTGTCTGTGCTGCTGCTTCAA
CTGCTGCTGCGGGAAGTGTAAGCCCAAGGCGCCTGAAGGCGAGGAGACGGAGTTCTACGTGTCCCCCGAG
GATCTGGAGGCACAGCTGCAGTCTGACGAGAGGGAGGCCACAGACACGCCGATCGTCATACAGCCGGCAT
CCGCCACCGAGACCACCCAGCTCACAGCCGACTCCACGCGTACGCGGCCGCTCGAGCAGAAACTCATCTC
AGAAGAGGATCTGGCAGCAAATGATATCCTGGATTACAAGGATGACGACGATAAGGTTTAAACGGCCGGC
CGCGGTCATAGCTGTTTCCTGAACAGATCCCGGGTGGCATCCCTGTGACCCCTCCCCAGTGCCTCTCCTG
GCCCTGGAAGTTGCCACTCCAGTGCCCACCAGCCTTGTCCTAATAAAATTAAGTTGCATCATTTTGTCTG
ACTAGGTGTCCTTCTATAATATTATGGGGTGGAGGGGGGTGGTATGGAGCAAGGGGCAAGTTGGGAAGAC
AACCTGTAGGGCCTGCGGGGTCTATTGGGAACCAAGCTGGAGTGCAGTGGCACAATCTTGGCTCACTGCA
ATCTCCGCCTCCTGGGTTCAAGCGATTCTCCTGCCTCAGCCTCCCGAGTTGTTGGGATTCCAGGCATGCA
TGACCAGGCTCAGCTAATTTTTGTTTTTTTGGTAGAGACGGGGTTTCACCATATTGGCCAGGCTGGTCTC
CAACTCCTAATCTCAGGTGATCTACCCACCTTGGCCTCCCAAATTGCTGGGATTACAGGCGTGAACCACT
GCTCCCTTCCCTGTCCTTCTGATTTTAAAATAACTATACCAGCAGGAGGACGTCCAGACACAGCATAGGC
TACCTGGCCATGCCCAACCGGTGGGACATTTGAGTTGCTTGCTTGGCACTGTCCTCTCATGCGTTGGGTC
CACTCAGTAGATGCCTGTTGAATTGGGTACGCGGCCAGCGGCGAGCGGTATCAGCTCACTCAAAGGCGGT
AATACGGTTATCCACAGAATCAGGGGATAACGCAGGAAAGAACATGTGAGCAAAAGGCCAGCAAAAGGCC
AGGAACCGTAAAAAGGCCGCGTTGCTGGCGTTTTTCCATAGGCTCCGCCCCCCTGACGAGCATCACAAAA
ATCGACGCTCAAGTCAGAGGTGGCGAAACCCGACAGGACTATAAAGATACCAGGCGTTTCCCCCTGGAAG
CTCCCTCGTGCGCTCTCCTGTTCCGACCCTGCCGCTTACCGGATACCTGTCCGCCTTTCTCCCTTCGGGA
AGCGTGGCGCTTTCTCATAGCTCACGCTGTAGGTATCTCAGTTCGGTGTAGGTCGTTCGCTCCAAGCTGG
GCTGTGTGCACGAACCCCCCGTTCAGCCCGACCGCTGCGCCTTATCCGGTAACTATCGTCTTGAGTCCAA
CCCGGTAAGACACGACTTATCGCCACTGGCAGCAGCCACTGGTAACAGGATTAGCAGAGCGAGGTATGTA
GGCGGTGCTACAGAGTTCTTGAAGTGGTGGCCTAACTACGGCTACACTAGAAGAACAGTATTTGGTATCT
GCGCTCTGCTGAAGCCAGTTACCTTCGGAAAAAGAGTTGGTAGCTCTTGATCCGGCAAACAAACCACCGC
TGGTAGCGGTGGTTTTTTTGTTTGCAAGCAGCAGATTACGCGCAGAAAAAAAGGATCTCAAGAAGATCCT
TTGATCTTTTCTACGGGGTCTGACGCTCAGTGGAACGAAAACTCACGTTAAGGGATTTTGGTCATGAGAT
TATCAAAAAGGATCTTCACCTAGATCCTTTTAAATTAAAAATGAAGTTTTAAATCAATCTAAAGTATATA
TGAGTAACCTGAGGCTATGGCAGGGCCTGCCGCCCCGACGTTGGCTGCGAGCCCTGGGCCTTCACCCGAA
CTTGGGGGGTGGGGTGGGGAAAAGGAAGAAACGCGGGCGTATTGGCCCCAATGGGGTCTCGGTGGGGTAT
CGACAGAGTGCCAGCCCTGGGACCGAACCCCGCGTTTATGAACAAACGACCCAACACCGTGCGTTTTATT
CTGTCTTTTTATTGCCGTCATAGCGCGGGTTCCTTCCGGTATTGTCTCCTTCCGTGTTTCAGTTAGCCTC
CCCCTAGGGTGGGCGAAGAACTCCAGCATGAGATCCCCGCGCTGGAGGATCATCCAGCCGGCGTCCCGGA
AAACGATTCCGAAGCCCAACCTTTCATAGAAGGCGGCGGTGGAATCGAAATCTCGTGATGGCAGGTTGGG
CGTCGCTTGGTCGGTCATTTCGAACCCCAGAGTCCCGCTCAGAAGAACTCGTCAAGAAGGCGATAGAAGG
CGATGCGCTGCGAATCGGGAGCGGCGATACCGTAAAGCACGAGGAAGCGGTCAGCCCATTCGCCGCCAAG
CTCTTCAGCAATATCACGGGTAGCCAACGCTATGTCCTGATAGCGATCCGCCACACCCAGCCGGCCACAG
TCGATGAATCCAGAAAAGCGGCCATTTTCCACCATGATATTCGGCAAGCAGGCATCGCCATGGGTCACGA
CGAGATCCTCGCCGTCGGGCATGCTCGCCTTGAGCCTGGCGAACAGTTCGGCTGGCGCGAGCCCCTGATG
CTCTTCGTCCAGATCATCCTGATCGACAAGACCGGCTTCCATCCGAGTACGTGCTCGCTCGATGCGATGT
TTCGCTTGGTGGTCGAATGGGCAGGTAGCCGGATCAAGCGTATGCAGCCGCCGCATTGCATCAGCCATGA
TGGATACTTTCTCGGCAGGAGCAAGGTGAGATGACAGGAGATCCTGCCCCGGCACTTCGCCCAATAGCAG
CCAGTCCCTTCCCGCTTCAGTGACAACGTCGAGCACAGCTGCGCAAGGAACGCCCGTCGTGGCCAGCCAC
GATAGCCGCGCTGCCTCGTCTTGCAGTTCATTCAGGGCACCGGACAGGTCGGTCTTGACAAAAAGAACCG
GGCGCCCCTGCGCTGACAGCCGGAACACGGCGGCATCAGAGCAGCCGATTGTCTGTTGTGCCCAGTCATA
GCCGAATAGCCTCTCCACCCAAGCGGCCGGAGAACCTGCGTGCAATCCATCTTGTTCAATCATGCGAAAC
GATCCTCATCCTGTCTCTTGATCGATCTTTGCAAAAGCCTAGGCCTCCAAAAAAGCCTCCTCACTACTTC
TGGAATAGCTCAGAGGCCGAGGCGGCCTCGGCCTCTGCATAAATAAAAAAAATTAGTCAGCCATGGGGCG
GAGAATGGGCGGAACTGGGCGGAGTTAGGGGCGGGATGGGCGGAGTTAGGGGCGGGACTATGGTTGCTGA
CTAATTGAGATGCATGCTTTGCATACTTCTGCCTGCTGGGGAGCCTGGGGACTTTCCACACCTGGTTGCT
GACTAATTGAGATGCATGCTTTGCATACTTCTGCCTGCTGGGGAGCCTGGGGACTTTCCACACCCTAACT
GACACACATTCCACAGCTGGTTCTTTCCGCCTCAGGACTCTTCCTTTTTCAATATTATTGAAGCATTTAT
CAGGGTTATTGTCTCATGAGCGGATACATATTTGAATGTATTTAGAAAAATAAACAAATAGGGGTTCCGC
GCACATTTCCCCGAAAAGTGCCACCTG
[124 nt withheld, positions 4648-4771]
C
[91 nt withheld, positions 4773-4863]
A
[49 nt withheld, positions 4865-4913]
CCTTTGACGTTGGAGTCCACGTTCTTT
[37 nt withheld, positions 4941-4977]
ACCCTATCTCGGTCTATTCTTTTGATTTATAAGGGATTTTGCCGATTTCGGCCTATTGGTTAAAAAATGA
GCTGATTTAACAAAAATTTAACGCGAATTTTAACAAAATATTAACGCTTACAATTTCCATTCGCCATTCA
GGCTGCGCAACTGTTGGGAAGGGCGATCGGTGCGGGCCTCTTCGCTATTACGCCAGCTGGCGAAAGGGGG
ATGTGCTGCAAGGCGATTAAGTTGGGTAACGCCAGGGTTTTCCCAGTCACGACGTTGTAAAACGACGGCC
AGTGCCAAGCTGATCTATACATTGAATCAATATTGGCAATTAGCCATATTAGTCATTGGTTATATAGCAT
AAATCAATATTGGCTATTGGCCATTGCATACGTTGTATCTATATCATAATATGTACATTTATATTGGCTC
ATGTCCAATATGACCGCCATGTT
